Addgene plasmid #211304: pBiT3.1-C_STRN:1-731
Purpose: Mammalian expression of full-length human STRN isoform 2. C-terminal HiBiT tag.
Depositing lab: Cheryl Arrowsmith. Depositing organization: University of Toronto. Publication: A Target Class Ligandability Evaluation of WD40 Repeat-Containing Proteins. Ackloo S, Li F, Szewczyk M, Seitova A, Loppnau P, Zeng H, Xu J, Ahmad S, Arnautova YA, Baghaie AJ, Beldar S, Bolotokova A, Centrella PA, Chau I, Clark MA, Cuozzo JW, Dehghani-Tafti S, Disch JS, Dong A, Dumas A, Feng JA, Ghiabi P, Gibson E, Gilmer J, Goldman B, Green SR, Guie MA, Guilinger JP, Harms N, Herasymenko O, Houliston S, Hutchinson A, Kearnes S, Keefe AD, Kimani SW, Kramer T, Kutera M, Kwak HA, Lento C, Li Y, Liu J, Loup J, Machado RAC, Mulhern CJ, Perveen S, Righetto GL, Riley P, Shrestha S, Sigel EA, Silva M, Sintchak MD, Slakman BL, Taylor RD, Thompson J, Torng W, Underkoffler C, von Rechenberg M, Walsh RT, Watson I, Wilson DJ, Wolf E, Yadav M, Yazdi AK, Zhang J, Zhang Y, Santhakumar V, Edwards AM, Barsyte-Lovejoy D, Schapira M, Brown PJ, Halabelian L, Arrowsmith CH. J Med Chem. 2025 Jan 23;68(2):1092-1112. doi: 10.1021/acs.jmedchem.4c02010. Epub 2024 Nov 4. PubMed 39495097.
Backbone
  Vector backbone: pBiT3.1-C
  Backbone manufacturer: Promega
  Vector type: Mammalian Expression
  Selectable markers: Neomycin (select with G418)
Growth in bacteria
  Bacterial resistance: Kanamycin, 50 μg/mL
  Growth temperature: 37°C
  Growth strain: DH5alpha
  Copy number: High Copy
Gene/Insert
  Gene/Insert name: STRN:M1-V731
  Species: H. sapiens (human)
  Insert size (bp): 2193
  Mutation: isoform 2
  Entrez Gene: STRN (a.k.a. PPP2R6A, SG2NA, STRN1)
  Promoter: CMV
  Tag / fusion protein: GSSGGSSGVSGWRLFKKIS (C terminal on insert)
  Cloning method: Ligation Independent Cloning
  Sequencing primers: 5′ T7; 3′ TTGCTCAGCGGTGGCAGCAG
Resource information
  A portion of this plasmid was derived from a plasmid made by: Mammalian Gene Collection (BC106879)
Terms and licenses: Academic/Nonprofit Terms; Industry Terms: Not Available to Industry
Depositor comments: 5' Cloning Site: EcoR1 (not destroyed), 3' Cloning Site: Xho1 (not destroyed).
How to cite: pBiT3.1-C_STRN:1-731 was a gift from Cheryl Arrowsmith (Addgene plasmid # 211304 ; http://n2t.net/addgene:211304 ; RRID:Addgene_211304)
