[The description below was written by a language model from this plasmid's Addgene catalogue record and pLannotate feature annotations shown in this document.]
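Description:
pBiT3.1-C_STRN:1-731 is a mammalian expression plasmid built on the Promega pBiT3.1-C backbone, carrying full-length human STRN (striatin) isoform 2, residues M1 to V731, as a 2,193 bp insert derived from a Mammalian Gene Collection clone. The coding sequence was introduced by ligation-independent cloning between EcoRI and XhoI sites that remain intact. It is fused at its C terminus, through a short glycine-serine linker, to the HiBiT peptide, the small fragment of the split NanoLuc system that complements LgBiT to produce luminescence.

Expression is driven by the CMV immediate-early enhancer and promoter, followed by a chimeric β-globin/immunoglobulin intron that aids transcript processing. A T7 promoter sits just upstream of the open reading frame and serves as the 5′ sequencing primer site. An SV40 polyadenylation signal terminates the transcript. The short "SET1" fragment annotated downstream of STRN is probably an automated mis-call rather than a deliberate solubility tag.

The plasmid replicates at high copy in E. coli from a ColE1/pUC-type origin and is selected with kanamycin through an EM7-driven neo (nptII) gene, which is preceded by a single loxP site. The catalogue lists neomycin/G418 as the mammalian selectable marker. The feature table, however, shows only the bacterial EM7 promoter upstream of neo, and it also shows a separate SV40 promoter-driven blasticidin S deaminase cassette with a synthetic poly(A) signal that the catalogue does not mention.

The construct was deposited alongside a study assessing the ligandability of WD40 repeat proteins. The HiBiT tag would suit luminescence-based measurement of STRN levels or ligand engagement in cells, although the record does not specify an assay.
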