Features (pLannotate 1.2.2; 17 found; start..end, strand, type, name):
     24..105     -  polyA_signal   SV40 poly(A) signal: SV40 polyadenylation signal
    128..211     -  CDS            large T antigen (fragment): large T antigen from SV40 (simian virus 40)
    276..641     +  enhancer       CMV enhancer: human cytomegalovirus immediate early enhancer
    643..842     +  promoter       CMV promoter: human cytomegalovirus (CMV) immediate early promoter
    981..1113    +  intron         chimeric intron: chimera between introns from human β-globin and immunoglobulin heavy chain genes
   1157..1175    +  promoter       T7 promoter: promoter for bacteriophage T7 RNA polymerase
   1243..3435    +  CDS            STRN (fragment): STRN_HUMAN - Experimental evidence at protein level: Swiss-Prot protein existence level 1. Calmodulin-binding protein which may function as scaffolding or signaling protein and may play a role in dendritic Ca(2+) signaling. From Homo sapiens (Human).
   3531..3558    +  CDS            SET1 (fragment): solubility-enhancement tag derived from T7 phage gene 10B
   3584..3705    -  polyA_signal   SV40 poly(A) signal: SV40 polyadenylation signal
   3728..3796    -  CDS            large T antigen (fragment): large T antigen from SV40 (simian virus 40)
   3820..3853    +  protein_bind   loxP: Cre-mediated recombination occurs in the 8-bp core sequence (GCATACAT). Cre recombinase
   3863..3910    +  promoter       EM7 promoter: synthetic bacterial promoter&nbsp
   3942..4733    +  CDS            neo: KKA2_KLEPN - Also known as kan, nptII. Experimental evidence at protein level: Swiss-Prot protein existence level 1. Resistance to kanamycin, neomycin, paromomycin, ribostamycin, butirosin and gentamicin B. From Klebsiella pneumoniae.
   4894..5482    -  rep_origin     ori: high-copy-number ColE1/pMB1/pBR322/pUC origin of replication
   5608..5656    -  polyA_signal   poly(A) signal: synthetic polyadenylation signal
   5680..6078    -  CDS            BSD: blasticidin S deaminase; Aspergillus terreus BSD; confers resistance to blasticidin
   6109..6466    -  promoter       SV40 promoter: SV40 enhancer and early promoter
>Addgene plasmid #211304 | pBiT3.1-C_STRN:1-731 | addgene full sequence | sequence record 423452 | Addgene NGS Result
AAGACGCGTTAATTAAGACGTCGGCAGTGAAAAAAATGCTTTATTTGTGAAATTTGTGATGCTATTGCTT
TATTTGTAACCATTATAAGCTGCAATAAACAAGTTAACAACAACAATTGCATTCATTTTATGTTTCAGGT
TCAGGGGGAGGTGTGGGAGGTTTTTTAAAGCAAGTAAAACCTCTACAAATGTGGTATGGCTGATTATGAT
CCGCGGCCGCAATACGTCGACGTTATCAGCTGACTTCGTACGAGAGCCTAGGATTATGGCGCGCCACTAG
TTATTAATAGTAATCAATTACGGGGTCATTAGTTCATAGCCCATATATGGAGTTCCGCGTTACATAACTT
ACGGTAAATGGCCCGCCTGGCTGACCGCCCAACGACCCCCGCCCATTGACGTCAATAATGACGTATGTTC
CCATAGTAACGCCAATAGGGACTTTCCATTGACGTCAATGGGTGGAGTATTTACGGTAAACTGCCCACTT
GGCAGTACATCAAGTGTATCATATGCCAAGTCCGCCCCCTATTGACGTCAATGACGGTAAATGGCCCGCC
TGGCATTATGCCCAGTACATGACCTTACGGGACTTTCCTACTTGGCAGTACATCTACGTATTAGTCATCG
CTATTACCATGGTGATGCGGTTTTGGCAGTACACCAATGGGCGTGGATAGCGGTTTGACTCACGGGGATT
TCCAAGTCTCCACCCCATTGACGTCAATGGGAGTTTGTTTTGGCACCAAAATCAACGGGACTTTCCAAAA
TGTCGTAATAACCCCGCCCCGTTGACGCAAATGGGCGGTAGGCGTGTACGGTGGGAGGTCTATATAAGCA
GAGCTGGTTTAGTGAACCGTCAGATCACTAGAATCTTTATTGCGGTAGTTTATCACAGTTAAATTGCTAA
CGCAGTCAGTGCTTCTGACACAACAGTCTCGAACTTAAGCTGCAGAAGTTGGTCGTGAGGCACTGGGCAG
GTAAGTATCAAGGTTACAAGACAGGTTTAAGGAGACCAATAGAAACTGGGCTTGTCGAGACAGAGAAGAC
TCTTGCGTTTCTGATAGGCACCTATTGGTCTTACTGACATCCACTTTGCCTTTCTCTCCACAGGTGTCCA
CTCCCAGTTCAATTACAGCTCTTAAGGCTAGAGTATTAATACGACTCACTATAGGGGCGATCGCAACAAG
CTTCGGGAAGATCTGGAGCTAGCGGCGGGGGATCCGGTGGGAATTCGACACCATGGACGAGCAGGCGGGT
CCCGGCGTCTTCTTCAGCAACAACCACCCGGGCGCCGGCGGTGCCAAGGGGCTCGGGCCTCTGGCGGGGG
CGGCCCGAGCCCAGTACAGTCTCCCGGGGATCCTGCACTTCCTGCAGCACGAGTGGGCCCGCTTCGAGGT
GGAGAGAGCCCAGTGGGAGGTGGAGCGGGCGGAGCTGCAGGCCCAGATTGCCTTCCTGCAGGGAGAAAGG
AAGGGCCAAGAAAATTTGAAGAAGGATCTTGTGAGGAGGATCAAAATGTTGGAGTATGCTCTTAAACAGG
AAAGAGCCAAATACCACAAGTTGAAATACGGGACAGAATTGAATCAGGGAGATATGAAGCCTCCAAGCTA
TGATTCTGATGAAGGTAATGAAACAGAAGTGCAGCCACAACAAAACAGCCAGTTAATGTGGAAACAAGGT
CGACAACTACTCAGACAGTATCTACAGGAGGTGGGTTATACAGATACTATTCTAGATGTGAAATCTAAAC
GAGTGCGAGCTTTGTTGGGCTTTTCAAGTGATGTCACGGACAGGGAAGATGACAAAAATCAGGACTCAGT
TGTAAATGGCACAGAGGCTGAAGTTAAAGAGACAGCAATGATTGCAAAATCTGAGTTAACAGATTCTGCC
TCCGTGCTGGATAATTTCAAATTCCTTGAAAGTGCAGCTGCAGATTTCAGTGATGAAGATGAAGATGATG
ATGTTGATGGAAGAGAGAAAAGCGTCATTGATACTTCAACAATTGTTAGGAAAAAAGCATTGCCTGACAG
CGGTGAAGATCGAGATACAAAAGAAGCTCTAAAGGAGTTTGACTTCTTGGTTACATCAGAGGAAGGAGAC
AATGAATCTAGAAGTGCAGGCGATGGAACAGACTGGGGGCCCAATAGGTCAAAACTACAAGATATGCTTG
CTAATTTGAGAGATGTTGATGAACTTCCTTCATTGCAGCCATCTGTGGGTTCACCTTCCAGACCCAGCAG
CTCCAGGCTTCCTGAACATGAAATTAATAGGGCAGATGAAGTGGAAGCATTGACATTTCCTCCTTCTTCT
GGAAAGTCATTCATCATGGGAGCAGATGAAGCCCTTGAAAGTGAACTGGGACTTGGAGAACTAGCAGGCC
TTACGGTGGCCAATGAAGCAGACTCACTAACTTATGATATAGCAAACAATAAAGATGCATTGAGGAAGAC
ATGGAACCCTAAGTTTACATTGAGAAGTCACTTTGATGGCATCCGAGCCCTTGCTTTCCATCCCATTGAG
CCTGTTTTGATAACAGCATCAGAGGATCACACATTAAAAATGTGGAATTTACAGAAAACAGCCCCAGCCA
AAAAGAGCACTTCTCTTGATGTAGAACCTATCTATACATTCAGAGCCCATAAAGGTCCAGTGCTTTGTGT
GGTAATGAGCAGCAATGGTGAGCAGTGTTACAGTGGTGGTACTGATGGACTGATCCAGGGCTGGAATACC
ACTAATCCCAACATCGACCCCTATGATTCTTATGATCCTTCTGTTTTACGAGGCCCTCTGCTAGGCCACA
CGGATGCAGTCTGGGGTTTGGCTTATAGTGCAGCACATCAGCGTTTGTTGTCCTGTTCAGCAGATGGCAC
TCTGCGTTTATGGAATACAACTGAGGTTGCTCCAGCACTAAGTGTATTTAATGATACTAAAGAACTGGGA
ATCCCTGCCTCTGTGGATCTAGTGAGCAGTGACCCGAGCCATATGGTAGCATCATTCAGCAAGGGATATA
CAAGCATTTTTAACATGGAAACACAACAACGCATTCTCACTTTAGAATCCAATGTAGATACAACAGCCAA
CTCTTCCTGCCAAATAAATAGAGTCATCAGTCATCCTACTCTTCCGATCAGCATCACTGCTCATGAAGAC
AGGCACATCAAATTCTATGATAACAATACAGGCAAACTGATCCACTCGATGGTAGCCCACCTAGAAGCTG
TTACAAGTTTAGCAGTTGATCCCAATGGCCTTTACTTGATGTCTGGCAGTCATGACTGTTCAATACGTTT
ATGGAATCTAGAAAGTAAGACGTGTATCCAAGAATTCACAGCTCATCGAAAAAAGTTTGAAGAATCGATT
CATGATGTAGCTTTCCACCCATCCAAATGCTATATAGCCAGTGCTGGAGCTGACGCACTGGCTAAAGTCT
TTGTAGGCTCGAGCGGTGGGAGCTCCGGTGTGAGCGGCTGGCGGCTGTTCAAGAAGATTAGCTAAGTTTA
AACGGCCGCGACTCTAGACTGCAGGCATGCAAGCTGATTTGGCTGCTGCCACCGCTGAGCAAGGCCGCTT
CGAGCAGACATGATAAGATACATTGATGAGTTTGGACAAACCACAACTAGAATGCAGTGAAAAAAATGCT
TTATTTGTGAAATTTGTGATGCTATTGCTTTATTTGTAACCATTATAAGCTGCAATAAACAAGTTAACAA
CAACAATTGCATTCATTTTATGTTTCAGGTTCAGGGGGAGATGTGGGAGGTTTTTTTAAGCAAGTAAAAC
CTCTACAAATGTGGTAAAATCTTAATTAAGACTTCTAATATAACTTCGTATAGCATACATTATACGAAGT
TATGGTTCCACTGTTGACAATTAATCATCGGCATAGTATATCGGCATAGTATAATACGACAAGGTGAGGA
ACTAAACCCAGGAGGCAGATCATGATTGAACAAGATGGATTGCACGCAGGTTCTCCGGCCGCTTGGGTGG
AGAGGCTATTCGGCTATGACTGGGCACAACAGACAATCGGCTGCTCTGATGCCGCCGTGTTCCGGCTGTC
AGCGCAGGGGCGCCCGGTTCTTTTTGTCAAGACCGACCTGTCCGGTGCCCTGAATGAACTGCAGGACGAG
GCAGCGCGGCTATCGTGGCTGGCCACGACGGGCGTTCCTTGCGCAGCTGTGCTCGACGTTGTCACTGAAG
CGGGAAGGGACTGGCTGCTATTGGGCGAAGTGCCGGGGCAGGATCTCCTGTCATCTCACCTTGCTCCTGC
CGAGAAAGTATCCATCATGGCTGATGCAATGCGGCGGCTGCATACGCTTGATCCGGCTACCTGCCCATTC
GACCACCAAGCGAAACATCGCATCGAGCGAGCACGTACTCGGATGGAAGCCGGTCTTGTCGATCAGGATG
ATCTGGACGAAGAGCATCAGGGGCTCGCGCCAGCCGAACTGTTCGCCAGGCTCAAGGCGCGCATGCCCGA
CGGCGAGGATCTCGTCGTGACCCATGGCGATGCCTGCTTGCCGAATATCATGGTGGAAAATGGCCGCTTT
TCTGGATTCATCGACTGTGGCCGGCTGGGTGTGGCGGACCGCTATCAGGACATAGCGTTGGCTACCCGTG
ATATTGCTGAAGAGCTTGGCGGCGAATGGGCTGACCGCTTCCTCGTGCTTTACGGTATCGCCGCTCCCGA
TTCGCAGCGCATCGCCTTCTATCGCCTTCTTGACGAGTTCTTCTGATTCGAAATGACCGACCAAGCGACG
CCCAACCGGTATCAGCTCACTCAAAGGCGGTAATACGGTTATCCACAGAATCAGGGGATAACGCAGGAAA
GAACATGTGAGCAAAAGGCCAGCAAAAGGCCAGGAACCGTAAAAAGGCCGCGTTGCTGGCGTTTTTCCAT
AGGCTCCGCCCCCCTGACGAGCATCACAAAAATCGACGCTCAAGTCAGAGGTGGCGAAACCCGACAGGAC
TATAAAGATACCAGGCGTTTCCCCCTGGAAGCTCCCTCGTGCGCTCTCCTGTTCCGACCCTGCCGCTTAC
CGGATACCTGTCCGCCTTTCTCCCTTCGGGAAGCGTGGCGCTTTCTCATAGCTCACGCTGTAGGTATCTC
AGTTCGGTGTAGGTCGTTCGCTCCAAGCTGGGCTGTGTGCACGAACCCCCCGTTCAGCCCGACCGCTGCG
CCTTATCCGGTAACTATCGTCTTGAGTCCAACCCGGTAAGACACGACTTATCGCCACTGGCAGCAGCCAC
TGGTAACAGGATTAGCAGAGCGAGGTATGTAGGCGGTGCTACAGAGTTCTTGAAGTGGTGGCCTAACTAC
GGCTACACTAGAAGGACAGTATTTGGTATCTGCGCTCTGCTGAAGCCAGTTACCTTCGGAAAAAGAGTTG
GTAGCTCTTGATCCGGCAAACAAACCACCGCTGGTAGCGGTGGTTTTTTTGTTTGCAAGCAGCAGATTAC
GCGCAGAAAAAAAGGATTTCAAGAAGATCCTTTGATCTTTTCTACGGGGTCTGACGCTCAGTGGAACGAA
AACTCACGTTAAGGGATTTTGGTCATGAGATTATCAAAAAGGATCTTCACCTAGATCCTTTTATAGTCCG
GAATCGTCACACAAAAAACCAACACACAGATGTAATGAAAATAAAGATATTTTATTGCGGCCATCGTGAT
GGCTAGAGTTTAGCCCTCCCACACATAACCAGAGGGCAGCAATTCACGAATCCCAACTGCCGTCGGCTGT
CCATCACTGTCCTTCACTATGGCTTTGATCCCAGGATGCAGATCGAGAAGCACCTGTCGGCACCGTCCGC
AGGGGCTCAAGATGCCCCTGTTCTCATTTCCGATCGCGACGATACAAGTCAGGTTGCCAGCTGCCGCAGC
AGCAGCAGTGCCCAGCACCACGAGTTCTGCACAAGGTCCCCCAGTAAAATGATATACATTGACACCAGTG
AAGATGCGGCCGTCGCTAGAGAGAGCTGCGCTGGCGACGCTGTAGTCTTCAGAGATGGGGATGCTGTTGA
TTGTAGCCGTTGCTCTTTCAATGAGGGTGGATTCTTCTTGAGACAAAGGCTTGGCCATGGTGGCGCTAGT
GTCAGAAGAATCGAGCTTTTTGCAAAAGCCTAGGCCTCCAAAAAAGCCTCCTCACTACTTCTGGAATAGC
TCAGAGGCCGAGGCGGCCTCGGCCTCTGCATAAATAAAAAAAATTAGTCAGCCATGGGGCGGAGAATGGG
CGGAACTGGGCGGAGTTAGGGGCGGGATGGGCGGAGTTAGGGGCGGGACTATGGTTGCTGACTAATTGAG
ATGCATGCTTTGCATACTTCTGCCTGCTGGGGAGCCTGGGGACTTTCCACACCTGGTTGCTGACTAATTG
AGATGCATGCTTTGCATACTTCTGCCTGCTGGGGAGCCTGGGGACTTTCCACACCCTAACTGACACACAT
TCCACAGCTGGTTCTTTCCGCCTCAGAAGGTACCTAACCAAGTTCCTCTTTCAGAGGTTATTTCAGGCCA
TGGTGCTGCGC
