>Addgene plasmid #211304 | pBiT3.1-C_STRN:1-731 | depositor partial sequence | sequence record 412086 | Insert sequence
ATGGACGAGCAGGCGGGTCCCGGCGTCTTCTTCAGCAACAACCACCCGGGCGCCGGCGGTGCCAAGGGGC
TCGGGCCTCTGGCGGGGGCGGCCCGAGCCCAGTACAGTCTCCCGGGGATCCTGCACTTCCTGCAGCACGA
GTGGGCCCGCTTCGAGGTGGAGAGAGCCCAGTGGGAGGTGGAGCGGGCGGAGCTGCAGGCCCAGATTGCC
TTCCTGCAGGGAGAAAGGAAGGGCCAAGAAAATTTGAAGAAGGATCTTGTGAGGAGGATCAAAATGTTGG
AGTATGCTCTTAAACAGGAAAGAGCCAAATACCACAAGTTGAAATACGGGACAGAATTGAATCAGGGAGA
TATGAAGCCTCCAAGCTATGATTCTGATGAAGGTAATGAAACAGAAGTGCAGCCACAACAAAACAGCCAG
TTAATGTGGAAACAAGGTCGACAACTACTCAGACAGTATCTACAGGAGGTGGGTTATACAGATACTATTC
TAGATGTGAAATCTAAACGAGTGCGAGCTTTGTTGGGCTTTTCAAGTGATGTCACGGACAGGGAAGATGA
CAAAAATCAGGACTCAGTTGTAAATGGCACAGAGGCTGAAGTTAAAGAGACAGCAATGATTGCAAAATCT
GAGTTAACAGATTCTGCCTCCGTGCTGGATAATTTCAAATTCCTTGAAAGTGCAGCTGCAGATTTCAGTG
ATGAAGATGAAGATGATGATGTTGATGGAAGAGAGAAAAGCGTCATTGATACTTCAACAATTGTTAGGAA
AAAAGCATTGCCTGACAGCGGTGAAGATCGAGATACAAAAGAAGCTCTAAAGGAGTTTGACTTCTTGGTT
ACATCAGAGGAAGGAGACAATGAATCTAGAAGTGCAGGCGATGGAACAGACTGGGGGCCCAATAGGTCAA
AACTACAAGATATGCTTGCTAATTTGAGAGATGTTGATGAACTTCCTTCATTGCAGCCATCTGTGGGTTC
ACCTTCCAGACCCAGCAGCTCCAGGCTTCCTGAACATGAAATTAATAGGGCAGATGAAGTGGAAGCATTG
ACATTTCCTCCTTCTTCTGGAAAGTCATTCATCATGGGAGCAGATGAAGCCCTTGAAAGTGAACTGGGAC
TTGGAGAACTAGCAGGCCTTACGGTGGCCAATGAAGCAGACTCACTAACTTATGATATAGCAAACAATAA
AGATGCATTGAGGAAGACATGGAACCCTAAGTTTACATTGAGAAGTCACTTTGATGGCATCCGAGCCCTT
GCTTTCCATCCCATTGAGCCTGTTTTGATAACAGCATCAGAGGATCACACATTAAAAATGTGGAATTTAC
AGAAAACAGCCCCAGCCAAAAAGAGCACTTCTCTTGATGTAGAACCTATCTATACATTCAGAGCCCATAA
AGGTCCAGTGCTTTGTGTGGTAATGAGCAGCAATGGTGAGCAGTGTTACAGTGGTGGTACTGATGGACTG
ATCCAGGGCTGGAATACCACTAATCCCAACATCGACCCCTATGATTCTTATGATCCTTCTGTTTTACGAG
GCCCTCTGCTAGGCCACACGGATGCAGTCTGGGGTTTGGCTTATAGTGCAGCACATCAGCGTTTGTTGTC
CTGTTCAGCAGATGGCACTCTGCGTTTATGGAATACAACTGAGGTTGCTCCAGCACTAAGTGTATTTAAT
GATACTAAAGAACTGGGAATCCCTGCCTCTGTGGATCTAGTGAGCAGTGACCCGAGCCATATGGTAGCAT
CATTCAGCAAGGGATATACAAGCATTTTTAACATGGAAACACAACAACGCATTCTCACTTTAGAATCCAA
TGTAGATACAACAGCCAACTCTTCCTGCCAAATAAATAGAGTCATCAGTCATCCTACTCTTCCGATCAGC
ATCACTGCTCATGAAGACAGGCACATCAAATTCTATGATAACAATACAGGCAAACTGATCCACTCGATGG
TAGCCCACCTAGAAGCTGTTACAAGTTTAGCAGTTGATCCCAATGGCCTTTACTTGATGTCTGGCAGTCA
TGACTGTTCAATACGTTTATGGAATCTAGAAAGTAAGACGTGTATCCAAGAATTCACAGCTCATCGAAAA
AAGTTTGAAGAATCGATTCATGATGTAGCTTTCCACCCATCCAAATGCTATATAGCCAGTGCTGGAGCTG
ACGCACTGGCTAAAGTCTTTGTA
